>Addgene plasmid #84252 | pSLQ1852-3 pHR: U6-SpsgCD95-2 CMV-EGFP | depositor full sequence | sequence record 161100 | pSLQ1852-3 pHR: U6-SpsgCD95-2 CMV-EGFP sequence 7656 bps
GCTTAAGCGGTCGACGGATCGGGAGATCTCCCGATCCCCTATGGTGCACTCTCAGTACAATCTGCTCTGA
TGCCGCATAGTTAAGCCAGTATCTGCTCCCTGCTTGTGTGTTGGAGGTCGCTGAGTAGTGCGCGAGCAAA
ATTTAAGCTACAACAAGGCAAGGCTTGACCGACAATTGCATGAAGAATCTGCTTAGGGTTAGGCGTTTTG
CGCTGCTTCGCGATGTACGGGCCAGATATACGCGTTGACATTGATTATTGACTAGTTATTAATAGTAATC
AATTACGGGGTCATTAGTTCATAGCCCATATATGGAGTTCCGCGTTACATAACTTACGGTAAATGGCCCG
CCTGGCTGACCGCCCAACGACCCCCGCCCATTGACGTCAATAATGACGTATGTTCCCATAGTAACGCCAA
TAGGGACTTTCCATTGACGTCAATGGGTGGAGTATTTACGGTAAACTGCCCACTTGGCAGTACATCAAGT
GTATCATATGCCAAGTACGCCCCCTATTGACGTCAATGACGGTAAATGGCCCGCCTGGCATTATGCCCAG
TACATGACCTTATGGGACTTTCCTACTTGGCAGTACATCTACGTATTAGTCATCGCTATTACCATGGTGA
TGCGGTTTTGGCAGTACATCAATGGGCGTGGATAGCGGTTTGACTCACGGGGATTTCCAAGTCTCCACCC
CATTGACGTCAATGGGAGTTTGTTTTGGCACCAAAATCAACGGGACTTTCCAAAATGTCGTAACAACTCC
GCCCCATTGACGCAAATGGGCGGTAGGCGTGTACGGTGGGAGGTCTATATAAGCAGCGCGTTTTGCCTGT
ACTGGGTCTCTCTGGTTAGACCAGATCTGAGCCTGGGAGCTCTCTGGCTAACTAGGGAACCCACTGCTTA
AGCCTCAATAAAGCTTGCCTTGAGTGCTTCAAGTAGTGTGTGCCCGTCTGTTGTGTGACTCTGGTAACTA
GAGATCCCTCAGACCCTTTTAGTCAGTGTGGAAAATCTCTAGCAGTGGCGCCCGAACAGGGACTTGAAAG
CGAAAGGGAAACCAGAGGAGCTCTCTCGACGCAGGACTCGGCTTGCTGAAGCGCGCACGGCAAGAGGCGA
GGGGCGGCGACTGGTGAGTACGCCAAAAATTTTGACTAGCGGAGGCTAGAAGGAGAGAGATGGGTGCGAG
AGCGTCAGTATTAAGCGGGGGAGAATTAGATCGCGATGGGAAAAAATTCGGTTAAGGCCAGGGGGAAAGA
AAAAATATAAATTAAAACATATAGTATGGGCAAGCAGGGAGCTAGAACGATTCGCAGTTAATCCTGGCCT
GTTAGAAACATCAGAAGGCTGTAGACAAATACTGGGACAGCTACAACCATCCCTTCAGACAGGATCAGAA
GAACTTAGATCATTATATAATACAGTAGCAACCCTCTATTGTGTGCATCAAAGGATAGAGATAAAAGACA
CCAAGGAAGCTTTAGACAAGATAGAGGAAGAGCAAAACAAAAGTAAGACCACCGCACAGCAAGCGGCCGG
CCGCGCTGATCTTCAGACCTGGAGGAGGAGATATGAGGGACAATTGGAGAAGTGAATTATATAAATATAA
AGTAGTAAAAATTGAACCATTAGGAGTAGCACCCACCAAGGCAAAGAGAAGAGTGGTGCAGAGAGAAAAA
AGAGCAGTGGGAATAGGAGCTTTGTTCCTTGGGTTCTTGGGAGCAGCAGGAAGCACTATGGGCGCAGCGT
CAATGACGCTGACGGTACAGGCCAGACAATTATTGTCTGGTATAGTGCAGCAGCAGAACAATTTGCTGAG
GGCTATTGAGGCGCAACAGCATCTGTTGCAACTCACAGTCTGGGGCATCAAGCAGCTCCAGGCAAGAATC
CTGGCTGTGGAAAGATACCTAAAGGATCAACAGCTCCTGGGGATTTGGGGTTGCTCTGGAAAACTCATTT
GCACCACTGCTGTGCCTTGGAATGCTAGTTGGAGTAATAAATCTCTGGAACAGATTTGGAATCACACGAC
CTGGATGGAGTGGGACAGAGAAATTAACAATTACACAAGCTTAATACACTCCTTAATTGAAGAATCGCAA
AACCAGCAAGAAAAGAATGAACAAGAATTATTGGAATTAGATAAATGGGCAAGTTTGTGGAATTGGTTTA
ACATAACAAATTGGCTGTGGTATATAAAATTATTCATAATGATAGTAGGAGGCTTGGTAGGTTTAAGAAT
AGTTTTTGCTGTACTTTCTATAGTGAATAGAGTTAGGCAGGGATATTCACCATTATCGTTTCAGACCCAC
CTCCCAACCCCGAGGGGACCCGACAGGCCCGAAGGAATAGAAGAAGAAGGTGGAGAGAGAGACAGAGACA
GATCCATTCGATTAGTGAACGGATCGGCACTGCGTGCGCCAATTCTGCAGACAAATGGCAGTATTCATCC
ACAATTTTAAAAGAAAAGGGGGGATTGGGGGGTACAGTGCAGGGGAAAGAATAGTAGACATAATAGCAAC
AGACATACAAACTAAAGAATTACAAAAACAAATTACAAAAATTCAAAATTTTCGGGTTTATTACAGGGAC
AGCAGAGATCCAGTTTGGTTAGTACCGGGCCCGCTCTAGAGATCCGACGCGCCATCTCTAGGCCCGCGCC
GGCCCCCTCGCACGGACTTGTGGGAGAAGCTCGGCTACTCCCCTGCCCCGGTTAATTTGCATATAATATT
TCCTAGTAACTATAGAGGCTTAATGTGCGATAAAAGACAGATAATCTGTTCTTTTTAATACTAGCTACAT
TTTACATGATAGGCTTGGATTTCTATAACTTCGTATAGCATACATTATACGAAGTTATAAACAGCACAAA
AGGAAACTCACCCTAACTGTAAAGTAATTGTGTGTTTTGAGACTATAAGTATCCCTTGGAGAACCACCTT
GTTGGTGGCATGCTCACTTCAGGTGGTTTAAGAGCTATGCTGGAAACAGCATAGCAAGTTTAAATAAGGC
TAGTCCGTTATCAACTTGAAAAAGTGGCACCGAGTCGGTGCTTTTTTTCTCGAGTACTAGGATCCATTAG
GCGGCCGCGTGGATAACCGTATTACCGCCATGCATTAGTTATTAATAGTAATCAATTACGGGGTCATTAG
TTCATAGCCCATATATGGAGTTCCGCGTTACATAACTTACGGTAAATGGCCCGCCTGGCTGACCGCCCAA
CGACCCCCGCCCATTGACGTCAATAATGACGTATGTTCCCATAGTAACGCCAATAGGGACTTTCCATTGA
CGTCAATGGGTGGAGTATTTACGGTAAACTGCCCACTTGGCAGTACATCAAGTGTATCATATGCCAAGTA
CGCCCCCTATTGACGTCAATGACGGTAAATGGCCCGCCTGGCATTATGCCCAGTACATGACCTTATGGGA
CTTTCCTACTTGGCAGTACATCTACGTATTAGTCATCGCTATTACCATGGTGATGCGGTTTTGGCAGTAC
ATCAATGGGCGTGGATAGCGGTTTGACTCACGGGGATTTCCAAGTCTCCACCCCATTGACGTCAATGGGA
GTTTGTTTTGGCACCAAAATCAACGGGACTTTCCAAAATGTCGTAACAACTCCGCCCCATTGACGCAAAT
GGGCGGTAGGCGTGTACGGTGGGAGGTCTATATAAGCAGAGCTGGTTTAGTGAACCGTCAGATCCGCTAG
CCCACCATGGTGAGCAAGGGCGAGGAGCTGTTCACCGGGGTGGTGCCCATCCTGGTCGAGCTGGACGGCG
ACGTAAACGGCCACAAGTTCAGCGTGTCTGGCGAGGGCGAGGGCGATGCCACCTACGGCAAGCTGACCCT
GAAGTTCATCTGCACCACCGGCAAGCTGCCCGTGCCCTGGCCCACCCTCGTGACCACCCTGACCTACGGC
GTGCAGTGCTTCAGCCGCTACCCCGACCACATGAAGCAGCACGACTTCTTCAAGTCCGCCATGCCCGAAG
GCTACGTCCAGGAGCGCACCATCTTCTTCAAGGACGACGGCAACTACAAGACCCGCGCCGAGGTGAAGTT
CGAGGGCGACACCCTGGTGAACCGCATCGAGCTGAAGGGCATCGACTTCAAGGAGGACGGCAACATCCTG
GGGCACAAGCTGGAGTACAACTACAACAGCCACAACGTCTATATCATGGCCGACAAGCAGAAGAACGGCA
TCAAGGCGAACTTCAAGATCCGCCACAACATCGAGGACGGCAGCGTGCAGCTCGCCGACCACTACCAGCA
GAACACCCCCATCGGCGACGGCCCCGTGCTGCTGCCCGACAACCACTACCTGAGCACCCAGTCCGCCCTG
AGCAAAGACCCCAACGAGAAGCGCGATCACATGGTCCTGCTGGAGTTCGTGACCGCCGCCGGGATCACTC
TCGGCATGGACGAGCTGTACAAGTAAGAATTCGTCGAGGGACCTAATAACTTCGTATAGCATACATTATA
CGAAGTTATACATGTTTAAGGGTTCCGGTTCCACTAGGTACAATTCGATATCAAGCTTATCGATAATCAA
CCTCTGGATTACAAAATTTGTGAAAGATTGACTGGTATTCTTAACTATGTTGCTCCTTTTACGCTATGTG
GATACGCTGCTTTAATGCCTTTGTATCATGCTATTGCTTCCCGTATGGCTTTCATTTTCTCCTCCTTGTA
TAAATCCTGGTTGCTGTCTCTTTATGAGGAGTTGTGGCCCGTTGTCAGGCAACGTGGCGTGGTGTGCACT
GTGTTTGCTGACGCAACCCCCACTGGTTGGGGCATTGCCACCACCTGTCAGCTCCTTTCCGGGACTTTCG
CTTTCCCCCTCCCTATTGCCACGGCGGAACTCATCGCCGCCTGCCTTGCCCGCTGCTGGACAGGGGCTCG
GCTGTTGGGCACTGACAATTCCGTGGTGTTGTCGGGGAAATCATCGTCCTTTCCTTGGCTGCTCGCCTGT
GTTGCCACCTGGATTCTGCGCGGGACGTCCTTCTGCTACGTCCCTTCGGCCCTCAATCCAGCGGACCTTC
CTTCCCGCGGCCTGCTGCCGGCTCTGCGGCCTCTTCCGCGTCTTCGCCTTCGCCCTCAGACGAGTCGGAT
CTCCCTTTGGGCCGCCTCCCCGCATCGATACCGTCGACCTCGATCGAGACCTAGAAAAACATGGAGCAAT
CACAAGTAGCAATACAGCAGCTACCAATGCTGATTGTGCCTGGCTAGAAGCACAAGAGGAGGAGGAGGTG
GGTTTTCCAGTCACACCTCAGGTACCTTTAAGACCAATGACTTACAAGGCAGCTGTAGATCTTAGCCACT
TTTTAAAAGAAAAGGGGGGACTGGAAGGGCTAATTCACTCCCAACGAAGACAAGATATCCTTGATCTGTG
GATCTACCACACACAAGGCTACTTCCCTGATTGGCAGAACTACACACCAGGGCCAGGGATCAGATATCCA
CTGACCTTTGGATGGTGCTACAAGCTAGTACCAGTTGAGCAAGAGAAGGTAGAAGAAGCCAATGAAGGAG
AGAACACCCGCTTGTTACACCCTGTGAGCCTGCATGGGATGGATGACCCGGAGAGAGAAGTATTAGAGTG
GAGGTTTGACAGCCGCCTAGCATTTCATCACATGGCCCGAGAGCTGCATCCGGACTGTACTGGGTCTCTC
TGGTTAGACCAGATCTGAGCCTGGGAGCTCTCTGGCTAACTAGGGAACCCACTGCTTAAGCCTCAATAAA
GCTTGCCTTGAGTGCTTCAAGTAGTGTGTGCCCGTCTGTTGTGTGACTCTGGTAACTAGAGATCCCTCAG
ACCCTTTTAGTCAGTGTGGAAAATCTCTAGCAGCATGTGAGCAAAAGGCCAGCAAAAGGCCAGGAACCGT
AAAAAGGCCGCGTTGCTGGCGTTTTTCCATAGGCTCCGCCCCCCTGACGAGCATCACAAAAATCGACGCT
CAAGTCAGAGGTGGCGAAACCCGACAGGACTATAAAGATACCAGGCGTTTCCCCCTGGAAGCTCCCTCGT
GCGCTCTCCTGTTCCGACCCTGCCGCTTACCGGATACCTGTCCGCCTTTCTCCCTTCGGGAAGCGTGGCG
CTTTCTCATAGCTCACGCTGTAGGTATCTCAGTTCGGTGTAGGTCGTTCGCTCCAAGCTGGGCTGTGTGC
ACGAACCCCCCGTTCAGCCCGACCGCTGCGCCTTATCCGGTAACTATCGTCTTGAGTCCAACCCGGTAAG
ACACGACTTATCGCCACTGGCAGCAGCCACTGGTAACAGGATTAGCAGAGCGAGGTATGTAGGCGGTGCT
ACAGAGTTCTTGAAGTGGTGGCCTAACTACGGCTACACTAGAAGAACAGTATTTGGTATCTGCGCTCTGC
TGAAGCCAGTTACCTTCGGAAAAAGAGTTGGTAGCTCTTGATCCGGCAAACAAACCACCGCTGGTAGCGG
TGGTTTTTTTGTTTGCAAGCAGCAGATTACGCGCAGAAAAAAAGGATCTCAAGAAGATCCTTTGATCTTT
TCTACGGGGTCTGACGCTCAGTGGAACGAAAACTCACGTTAAGGGATTTTGGTCATGAGATTATCAAAAA
GGATCTTCACCTAGATCCTTTTAAATTAAAAATGAAGTTTTAAATCAATCTAAAGTATATATGAGTAAAC
TTGGTCTGACAGTTACCAATGCTTAATCAGTGAGGCACCTATCTCAGCGATCTGTCTATTTCGTTCATCC
ATAGTTGCCTGACTCCCCGTCGTGTAGATAACTACGATACGGGAGGGCTTACCATCTGGCCCCAGTGCTG
CAATGATACCGCGAGACCCACGCTCACCGGCTCCAGATTTATCAGCAATAAACCAGCCAGCCGGAAGGGC
CGAGCGCAGAAGTGGTCCTGCAACTTTATCCGCCTCCATCCAGTCTATTAATTGTTGCCGGGAAGCTAGA
GTAAGTAGTTCGCCAGTTAATAGTTTGCGCAACGTTGTTGCCATTGCTACAGGCATCGTGGTGTCACGCT
CGTCGTTTGGTATGGCTTCATTCAGCTCCGGTTCCCAACGATCAAGGCGAGTTACATGATCCCCCATGTT
GTGCAAAAAAGCGGTTAGCTCCTTCGGTCCTCCGATCGTTGTCAGAAGTAAGTTGGCCGCAGTGTTATCA
CTCATGGTTATGGCAGCACTGCATAATTCTCTTACTGTCATGCCATCCGTAAGATGCTTTTCTGTGACTG
GTGAGTACTCAACCAAGTCATTCTGAGAATAGTGTATGCGGCGACCGAGTTGCTCTTGCCCGGCGTCAAT
ACGGGATAATACCGCGCCACATAGCAGAACTTTAAAAGTGCTCATCATTGGAAAACGTTCTTCGGGGCGA
AAACTCTCAAGGATCTTACCGCTGTTGAGATCCAGTTCGATGTAACCCACTCGTGCACCCAACTGATCTT
CAGCATCTTTTACTTTCACCAGCGTTTCTGGGTGAGCAAAAACAGGAAGGCAAAATGCCGCAAAAAAGGG
AATAAGGGCGACACGGAAATGTTGAATACTCATACTCTTCCTTTTTCAATATTATTGAAGCATTTATCAG
GGTTATTGTCTCATGAGCGGATACATATTTGAATGTATTTAGAAAAATAAACAAATAGGGGTTCCGCGCA
CATTTCCCCGAAAAGTGCCACCTGAC
Features (pLannotate 1.2.2; 23 found; start..end, strand, type, name):
     40..92      -  misc_feature   bom (fragment): basis of mobility region from pBR322
    247..626     +  enhancer       CMV enhancer: human cytomegalovirus immediate early enhancer
    627..826     +  promoter       CMV promoter: human cytomegalovirus (CMV) immediate early promoter
    844..1024    +  LTR            5' LTR (truncated): truncated 5' long terminal repeat (LTR) from HIV-1
   1071..1196    +  misc_feature   HIV-1 Ψ: packaging signal of human immunodeficiency virus type 1
   1180..1518    +  CDS            HIV-1 gag (fragment): gag protein from human immunodeficiency virus 1; gag
   1695..1928    +  misc_feature   RRE: The Rev response element (RRE) of HIV-1 allows for Rev-dependent mRNA export from the nucleus to the cytoplasm.
   2305..2405    +  CDS            Rev (fragment): human immunodeficiency virus 1 (HIV-1) Rev protein; rev; enhances nuclear export of unspliced and incompletely spliced viral mRNAs
   2455..2572    +  misc_feature   cPPT/CTS: central polypurine tract and central termination sequence of HIV-1
   2825..2858    +  protein_bind   loxP: Cre-mediated recombination occurs in the 8-bp core sequence (GCATACAT). Cre recombinase
   2984..3051    +  misc_RNA       tracrRNA (fragment): trans-activating CRISPR RNA for the Streptococcus pyogenes CRISPR/Cas9 system
   3176..3479    +  enhancer       CMV enhancer: human cytomegalovirus immediate early enhancer
   3480..3683    +  promoter       CMV promoter: human cytomegalovirus (CMV) immediate early promoter
   3717..4436    +  CDS            EGFP: the original enhanced GFP (Yang et al., 1996) mammalian codon-optimized
   4456..4489    +  protein_bind   loxP: Cre-mediated recombination occurs in the 8-bp core sequence (GCATACAT). Cre recombinase
   4522..4545    +  misc_feature   MCS (fragment): pBluescript multiple cloning site
   4545..5133    +  misc_feature   WPRE: woodchuck hepatitis virus posttranscriptional regulatory element
   5134..5153    +  misc_feature   MCS (fragment): pBluescript multiple cloning site
   5155..5655    +  CDS            nef (fragment): NEF_HV1LA - Experimental evidence at protein level: Swiss-Prot protein existence level 1. Extracellular Nef protein targets CD4(+) T-lymphocytes for apoptosis by interacting with CXCR4 surface receptors. From Human immunodeficiency virus type 1 group M subtype B (isolate Lai) (HIV-1).
   5662..5842    +  LTR            5' LTR (truncated): truncated 5' long terminal repeat (LTR) from HIV-1
   5904..6492    -  rep_origin     ori: high-copy-number ColE1/pMB1/pBR322/pUC origin of replication
   6663..7523    -  CDS            AmpR: β-lactamase; bla; confers resistance to ampicillin, carbenicillin, and related antibiotics
   7524..7628    -  promoter       AmpR promoter: bla
