[The description below was written by a language model from this plasmid's Addgene catalogue record and pLannotate feature annotations shown in this document.]
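Description:
pSLQ1852-3 pHR: U6-SpsgCD95-2 CMV-EGFP is a 7,656 bp HIV-1-derived lentiviral transfer plasmid on the pHR backbone. It delivers a Streptococcus pyogenes-type single guide RNA targeting human CD95 together with a green fluorescent marker. In bacteria it is maintained through a high-copy ColE1/pUC-type origin and selected with ampicillin via the β-lactamase gene and its own promoter.

An upstream CMV enhancer/promoter is fused to a truncated 5' LTR, so the viral genomic RNA can be transcribed in packaging cells. This is followed by the Ψ packaging signal with a gag fragment, the Rev response element for Rev-dependent nuclear export, and the cPPT/CTS, which aids nuclear import of the reverse-transcribed genome. The payload sits between these elements and a WPRE, which enhances transcript expression, ahead of a nef fragment and the 3' LTR (labelled by the annotation software as a second truncated LTR).

According to the catalogue, a mouse U6 Pol III promoter drives the sgRNA, which was cloned between BstXI and XhoI. The feature table does not annotate that promoter, and shows only the S. pyogenes tracrRNA-derived scaffold. Immediately downstream, a second CMV enhancer/promoter expresses EGFP, so transfected or transduced cells can be identified or sorted. Two loxP sites in the same orientation flank the sgRNA scaffold and CMV-EGFP region, which would in principle allow Cre-mediated excision, although the record does not state an intended use for them.

The plasmid encodes no Cas9 protein. It comes from work on orthogonal and inducible dCas9 transcriptional regulators, and is meant to be paired with a separately supplied S. pyogenes dCas9 effector to modulate CD95 in mammalian cells.
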