Addgene plasmid #84252: pSLQ1852-3 pHR: U6-SpsgCD95-2 CMV-EGFP
Purpose: Expresses Sp sgCD95-2 gRNA with an EGFP fluorescent marker
Depositing lab: Stanley Qi. Depositing organization: Stanford University. Publication: Complex transcriptional modulation with orthogonal and inducible dCas9 regulators. Gao Y, Xiong X, Wong S, Charles EJ, Lim WA, Qi LS. Nat Methods. 2016 Oct 24. doi: 10.1038/nmeth.4042. PubMed 27776111.
Backbone
  Vector backbone: pHR
  Total vector size (bp): 7656
  Vector type: Mammalian Expression, Lentiviral, CRISPR
Growth in bacteria
  Bacterial resistance: Ampicillin, 100 μg/mL
  Growth temperature: 37°C
  Growth strain: NEB Stable
  Copy number: High Copy
Gene/Insert
  Gene/Insert name: Sp sgCD95-2
  gRNA/shRNA sequence: GTGGCATGCTCACTTCAGGTG
  Species: H. sapiens (human), Synthetic; S. pyogenes
  Promoter: mouse U6
  Cloning method: Restriction Enzyme; 5′ cloning site BstXI (not destroyed); 3′ cloning site XhoI (not destroyed)
  Sequencing primers: 5′ GAGATCCAGTTTGGTTAGTACCGGG; 3′ ATGCATGGCGGTAATACGGTTAT
Terms and licenses: Academic/Nonprofit Terms; Industry Terms: Not Available to Industry
Depositor comments: Contains a CMV-EGFP fluorescent marker 3' of the sgRNA.
How to cite: pSLQ1852-3 pHR: U6-SpsgCD95-2 CMV-EGFP was a gift from Stanley Qi (Addgene plasmid # 84252 ; http://n2t.net/addgene:84252 ; RRID:Addgene_84252)
