>Addgene plasmid #84252 | pSLQ1852-3 pHR: U6-SpsgCD95-2 CMV-EGFP | addgene partial sequence | sequence record 165838 | FUGW-Fwd 5'-ATTACAGGGACAGCAGAGATCC-3'
GGCCCGCTCTAGAGATCCGACGCGCCATCTCTAGGCCCGCGCCGGCCCCCTCGCACGGACTTGTGGGAGA
AGCTCGGCTACTCCCCTGCCCCGGTTAATTTGCATATAATATTTCCTAGTAACTATAGAGGCTTAATGTG
CGATAAAAGACAGATAATCTGTTCTTTTTAATACTAGCTACATTTTACATGATAGGCTTGGATTTCTATA
ACTTCGTATAGCATACATTATACGAAGTTATAAACAGCACAAAAGGAAACTCACCCTAACTGTAAAGTAA
TTGTGTGTTTTGAGACTATAAGTATCCCTTGGAGAACCACCTTGTTGGTGGCATGCTCACTTCAGGTGGT
TTAAGAGCTATGCTGGAAACAGCATAGCAAGTTTAAATAAGGCTAGTCCGTTATCAACTTGAAAAAGTGG
CACCGAGTCGGTGCTTTTTTTCTCGAGTACTAGGATCCATTAGGCGGCCGCGTGGATAACCGTATTACCG
CCATGCATTAGTTATTAATAGTAATCAATTACGGGGTCATTAGTTCATAGCCCATATATGGAGTTCCGCG
TTACATAACTTACGGTAAATGGCCCGCCTGGCTGACCGCCCAACGACCCCCGCCCATTGACGTCAATAAT
GACGTATGTTCCCATAGTAACGCCAATAGGGACTTTCCATTGACGTCAATGGGTGGAGTATTTACGGTAA
ACTGCCCACTTGGCAGTACATCAAGTGTATCATATGCCAAGTACGCCCCCTATTGACGTCAATGACGGTA
AATGGCCCGCCTGGCATTATGCCCAGTACATGACCTTATGGGACTTTCCTACTTGGCAGTACATCTACGT
ATTAGTCATCGCTATTACCATGGTGATGCGGTTTTGGCAGTACATCAATGGGCGTGGATAGCGGTTTGAC
TCACGGGGATTTCCAAGTCTCCACCCCATTGACGTCAATGGGAGTTTGTTTTGGCACCAAAATCAACGGG
ACTTTCCAAAATGTCGTAAC
