>Addgene plasmid #84252 | pSLQ1852-3 pHR: U6-SpsgCD95-2 CMV-EGFP | addgene partial sequence | sequence record 165841 | WPRE-R 5'-CATAGCGTAAAAGGAGCAACA-3'
TCAATCTTTCACAAATTTTGTAATCCAGAGGTTGATTATCGATAAGCTTGATATCGAATTGTACCTAGTG
GAACCGGAACCCTTAAACATGTATAACTTCGTATAATGTATGCTATACGAAGTTATTAGGTCCCTCGACG
AATTCTTACTTGTACAGCTCGTCCATGCCGAGAGTGATCCCGGCGGCGGTCACGAACTCCAGCAGGACCA
TGTGATCGCGCTTCTCGTTGGGGTCTTTGCTCAGGGCGGACTGGGTGCTCAGGTAGTGGTTGTCGGGCAG
CAGCACGGGGCCGTCGCCGATGGGGGTGTTCTGCTGGTAGTGGTCGGCGAGCTGCACGCTGCCGTCCTCG
ATGTTGTGGCGGATCTTGAAGTTCGCCTTGATGCCGTTCTTCTGCTTGTCGGCCATGATATAGACGTTGT
GGCTGTTGTAGTTGTACTCCAGCTTGTGCCCCAGGATGTTGCCGTCCTCCTTGAAGTCGATGCCCTTCAG
CTCGATGCGGTTCACCAGGGTGTCGCCCTCGAACTTCACCTCGGCGCGGGTCTTGTAGTTGCCGTCGTCC
TTGAAGAAGATGGTGCGCTCCTGGACGTAGCCTTCGGGCATGGCGGACTTGAAGAAGTCGTGCTGCTTCA
TGTGGTCGGGGTAGCGGCTGAAGCACTGCACGCCGTAGGTCAGGGTGGTCACGAGGGTGGGCCAGGGCAC
GGGCAGCTTGCCGGTGGTGCAGATGAACTTCAGGGTCAGCTTGCCGTAGGTGGCATCGCCCTCGCCCTCG
CCAGACACGCTGAACTTGTGGCCGTTTACGTCGCCGTCCAGCTCGACCAGGATGGGCACCACCCCGGTGA
ACAGCTCCTCGCCCTTGCTCACCATGGTGGGCTAGCGGATCTGACGGTTCACTAAACCAGCTCTGCTTAT
ATAGACCTCCCACCGTACACGCCTACCGCCCATTTGCGTCAATGGGGCGGAGTTGTTACGACATTTTGGA
AAGTCCCGTTGATTTTGGTGCCAAAACAAACTCCCATTGACGTCAATGGGGTGGAGACTTGGAAATCCCC
G
